>Addgene plasmid #221914 | pAcGFP-N1_CBPdIDR7dAL | addgene full sequence | sequence record 437457 | Addgene NGS Result
TAGTTATTAATAGTAATCAATTACGGGGTCATTAGTTCATAGCCCATATATGGAGTTCCGCGTTACATAA
CTTACGGTAAATGGCCCGCCTGGCTGACCGCCCAACGACCCCCGCCCATTGACGTCAATAATGACGTATG
TTCCCATAGTAACGCCAATAGGGACTTTCCATTGACGTCAATGGGTGGAGTATTTACGGTAAACTGCCCA
CTTGGCAGTACATCAAGTGTATCATATGCCAAGTACGCCCCCTATTGACGTCAATGACGGTAAATGGCCC
GCCTGGCATTATGCCCAGTACATGACCTTATGGGACTTTCCTACTTGGCAGTACATCTACGTATTAGTCA
TCGCTATTACCATGGTGATGCGGTTTTGGCAGTACATCAATGGGCGTGGATAGCGGTTTGACTCACGGGG
ATTTCCAAGTCTCCACCCCATTGACGTCAATGGGAGTTTGTTTTGGCACCAAAATCAACGGGACTTTCCA
AAATGTCGTAACAACTCCGCCCCATTGACGCAAATGGGCGGTAGGCGTGTACGGTGGGAGGTCTATATAA
GCAGAGCTGGTTTAGTGAACCGTCAGATCCGCTAGCGCTACCGGACTCAGATCTCGAGCTCAAGCTTCGA
ATTCTGCAGTCGACGGTACCGCGGGCCCGGGATCCAATGGCTGAGAACTTGCTGGACGGACCGCCCAACC
CCAAAAGAGCCAAACTCAGCTCGCCCGGTTTCTCGGCGAATGACAGCACAGATTTTGGATCATTGTTTGA
CTTGGAAAATGATCTTCCTGATGAGCTGATACCCAATGGAGGAGAATTAGGCCTTTTAAACAGTGGGAAC
CTTGTTCCAGATGCTGCTTCCAAACATAAACAACTGTCGGAGCTTCTACGAGGAGGCAGCGGCTCTAGTA
TCAACCCAGGAATAGGAAATGTGAGCGCCAGCAGCCCCGTGCAGCAGGGCCTGGGTGGCCAGGCTCAAGG
GCAGCCGAACAGTGCTAACATGGCCAGCCTCAGTGCCATGGGCAAGAGCCCTCTGAGCCAGGGAGATTCT
TCAGCCCCCAGCCTGCCTAAACAGGCAGCCAGCACCTCTGGGCCCACCCCCGCTGCCTCCCAAGCACTGA
ATCCGCAAGCACAAAAGCAAGTGGGGCTGGCGACTAGCAGCCCTGCCACGTCACAGACTGGACCTGGTAT
CTGCATGAATGCTAACTTTAACCAGACCCACCCAGGCCTCCTCAATAGTAACTCTGGCCATAGCTTAATT
AATCAGGCTTCACAAGGGCAGGCGCAAGTCATGAATGGATCTCTTGGGGCTGCTGGCAGAGGAAGGGGAG
CTGGAATGCCGTACCCTACTCCAGCCATGCAGGGCGCCTCGAGCAGCGTGCTGGCTGAGACCCTAACGCA
GGTTTCCCCGCAAATGACTGGTCACGCGGGACTGAACACCGCACAGGCAGGAGGCATGGCCAAGATGGGA
ATAACTGGGAACACAAGTCCATTTGGACAGCCCTTTAGTCAAGCTGGAGGGCAGCCAATGGGAGCCACTG
GAGTGAACCCCCAGTTAGCCAGCAAACAGAGCATGGTCAACAGTTTGCCCACCTTCCCTACAGATATCAA
GAATACTTCAGTCACCAACGTGCCAAATATGTCTCAGATGCAAACATCAGTGGGAATTGTACCCACACAA
GCAATTGCAACAGGCCCCACTGCAGATCCTGAAAAACGCAAACTGATACAGCAGCAGCTGGTTCTACTGC
TTCATGCTCATAAGTGTCAGAGACGAGAGCAAGCAAACGGAGAGGTTCGGGCCTGCTCGCTCCCGCATTG
TCGAACCATGAAAAACGTTTTGAATCACATGACGCATTGTCAGGCTGGGAAAGCCTGCCAAGTTGCCCAT
TGTGCATCTTCACGACAAATCATCTCTCATTGGAAGAACTGCACACGACATGACTGTCCTGTTTGCCTCC
CTTTGAAAAATGCCAGTGACAAGCGAAACCAACAAACCATCCTGGGGTCTCCAGCTAGTGGAATTCAAAA
CACAATTGGTTCTGTTGGCACAGGGCAACAGAATGCCACTTCTTTAAGTAACCCAAATCCCATAGACCCC
AGCTCCATGCAGCGAGCCTATGCTGCTCTCGGACTCCCCTACATGAACCAGCCCCAGACGCAGCTGCAGC
CTCAGGTTCCTGGCCAGCAACCAGCACAGCCTCAAACCCACCAGCAGATGAGGACTCTCAACCCCCTGGG
AAATAATCCAATGAACATTCCAGCAGGAGGAATAACAACAGATCAGCAGCCCCCAAACTTGATTTCAGAA
TCAGCTCTTCCGACTTCCCTGGGGGCCACAAACCCACTGATGAACGATGGCTCCAACTCTGGTAACATTG
GAACCCTCAGCACTATACCAACAGCAGCTCCTCCTTCTAGCACCGGTGTAAGGAAAGGCTGGCACGAACA
TGTCACTCAGGACCTGCGGAGCCATCTAGTGCATAAACTCGTCCAAGCCATCTTCCCAACACCTGATCCC
GCAGCTCTAAAGGATCGCCGCATGGAAAACCTGGTAGCCTATGCTAAGAAAGTGGAAGGGGACATGTACG
AGTCTGCCAACAGCAGGGATGAATATTATCACTTATTAGCAGAGAAAATCTACAAGATACAAAAAGAACT
AGAAGAAAAACGGAGGTCGCGTTTACATAAACAAGGCATCTTGGGGAACCAGCCAGCCTTACCAGCCCCG
GGGGCTCAGCCCCCTGTGATTCCACAGGCACAACCTGTGAGACCTCCAAATGGACCCCTGTCCCTGCCAG
TGAATCGCATGCAAGTTTCTCAAGGGATGAATTCATTTAACCCCATGTCCTTGGGGAACGTCCAGTTGCC
ACAAGCACCCATGGGACCTCGTGCAGCCTCCCCAATGAACCACTCTGTCCAGATGAACAGCATGGGCTCA
GTGCCAGGGATGGCCATTTCTCCTTCCCGAATGCCTCAGCCTCCGAACATGATGGGTGCACACACCAACA
ACATGATGGCCCAGGCGCCCGCTCAGAGCCAGTTTCTGCCACAGAACCAGTTCCCGTCATCCAGCGGGGC
GATGAGTGTGGGCATGGGGCAGCCGCCAGCCCAAACAGGCGTGTCACAGGGACAGGTGCCTGGTGCTGCT
CTTCCTAACCCTCTCAACATGCTGGGGCCTCAGGCCAGCCAGCTACCTTGCCCTCCAGTGACACAGTCAC
CACTGCACCCAACACCGCCTCCTGCTTCCACGGCTGCTGGCATGCCATCTCTCCAGCACACGACACCACC
TGGGATGACTCCTCCCCAGCCAGCAGCTCCCACTCAGCCATCAACTCCTGTGTCGTCTTCCGGGCAGACT
CCCACCCCGACTCCTGGCTCAGTGCCCAGTGCTACCCAAACCCAGAGCACCCCTACAGTCCAGGCAGCAG
CCCAGGCCCAGGTGACCCCGCAGCCTCAAACCCCAGTTCAGCCCCCGTCTGTGGCTACCCCTCAGTCATC
GCAGCAACAGCCGACGCCTGTGCACGCCCAGCCTCCTGGCACACCGCTTTCCCAGGCAGCAGCCAGCATT
GATAACAGAGTCCCTACCCCCTCCTCGGTGGCCAGCGCAGAAACCAATTCCCAGCAGCCAGGACCTGACG
TACCTGTGCTGGAAATGAAGACGGAGACCCAAGCAGAGGACACTGAGCCCGATCCTGGTGAATCCAAAGG
GGAGCCCAGGTCTGAGATGATGGAGGAGGATTTGCAAGGAGCTTCCCAAGTTAAAGAAGAAACAGACATA
GCAGAGCAGAAATCAGAACCAATGGAAGTGGATGAAAAGAAACCTGAAGTGAAAGTAGAAGTTAAAGAGG
AAGAAGAGAGTAGCAGTAACGGCACAGCCTCTCAGTCAACATCTCCTTCGCAGCCGCGCAAAAAAATCTT
TAAACCAGAGGAGTTACGCCAGGCCCTCATGCCAACCCTAGAAGCACTGTATCGACAGGACCCAGAGTCA
TTACCTTTCCGGCAGCCTGTAGATCCCCAGCTCCTCGGAATTCCAGACTATTTTGACATCGTAAAGAATC
CCATGGACCTCTCCACCATCAAGCGGAAGCTGGACACAGGGCAATACCAAGAGCCCTGGCAGTACGTGGA
CGACGTCTGGCTCATGTTCAACAATGCCTGGCTCTATAATCGCAAGACATCCCGAGTCTATAAGTTTTGC
AGTAAGCTTGCAGAGGTCTTTGAGCAGGAAATTGACCCTGTCATGCAGTCCCTTGGATATTGCTGTGGAC
GCAAGTATGAGTTTTCCCCACAGACTTTGTGCTGCTATGGGAAGCAGCTGTGTACCATTCCTCGCGATGC
TGCCTACTACAGCTATCAGAATAGGTATCATTTCTGTGAGAAGTGTTTCACAGAGATCCAGGGCGAGAAT
GTGACCCTGGGTGACGACCCTTCACAGCCCCAGACGACAATTTCAAAGGATCAGTTTGAAAAGAAGAAAA
ATGATACCTTAGACCCCGAACCTTTCGTTGATTGCAAGGAGTGTGGCCGGAAGATGCATCAGATTTGCGT
TCTGCACTATGACATCATTTGGCCTTCAGGTTTTGTGTGCGACAACTGCTTGAAGAAAACTGGCAGACCT
CGAAAAGAAAACAAATTCAGTGCTAAGAGGCTGCAGACCACAAGACTGGGAAACCACTTGGAAGACCGAG
TGAACAAATTTTTGCGGCGCCAGAATCACCCTGAAGCCGGGGAGGTTTTTGTCCGAGTGGTGGCCAGCTC
AGACAAGACGGTGGAGGTCAAGCCCGGGATGAAGTCACGGTTTGTGGATTCTGGGGAAATGTCTGAATCT
TTCCCATATCGAACCAAAGCTCTGTTTGCTTTTGAGGAAATTGACGGCGTGGATGTCTGCTTTTTTGGAA
TGCACGTCCAAGAATACGGCTCTGATTGCCCCCCTCCAAACACGAGGCGTGTGTACATTTCTTATCTGGA
TAGTATTCATTTCTTCCGGCCACGTTGCCTCCGCACAGCCGTTTACCATGAGATCCTTATTGGATATTTA
GAGTATGTGAAGAAATTAGGGTATGTGACAGGGCACATCTGGGCCTGTCCTCCAAGTGAAGGAGATGATT
ACATCTTCCATTGCCACCCACCTGATCAAAAAATACCCAAGCCAAAACGACTGCAGGAGTGGTACAAAAA
GATGCTGGACAAGGCGTTTGCAGAGCGGATCATCCATGACTACAAGGATATTTTCAAACAAGCAACTGAA
GACAGGCTCACCAGTGCCAAGGAACTGCCCTATTTTGAAGGTGATTTCTGGCCCAATGTGTTAGAAGAGA
GCATTAAGGAACTAGAAGGCAGTGCCGGGAGCGCCGCAGGGAGTGGTGAATTTCCCAGCATGCCCAACGT
GTCCAATGACCTGTCCCAGAAGCTGTATGCCACCATGGAGAAGCACAAGGAGGTCTTCTTCGTGATCCAC
CTGCACGCTGGGCCTGTCATCAACACCCTGCCCCCCATCGTCGACCCCGACCCCCTGCTCAGCTGTGACC
TCATGGATGGGCGCGACGCCTTCCTCACCCTCGCCAGAGACAAGCACTGGGAGTTCTCCTCCTTGCGCCG
CTCCAAGTGGTCCACGCTCTGCATGCTGGTGGAGCTGCACACCCAGGGCCAGGACCGCTTTGTCTACACC
TGCAACGAGTGCAAGCACCACGTGGAGACGCGCTGGCACTGCACTGTGTGCGAGGACTACGACCTCTGCA
TCAACTGCTATAACACGAAGAGCCATGCCCATAAGATGGTGAAGTGGGGGCTGGGCCTGGATGACGAGGG
CAGCAGCCAGGGCGAGCCACAGTCAAAGAGCCCCCAGGAGTCACGCCGGCTGAGCATCCAGCGCTGCATC
CAGTCGCTGGTGCACGCGTGCCAGTGCCGCAACGCCAACTGCTCGCTGCCATCCTGCCAGAAGATGAAGC
GGGTGGTGCAGCACACCAAGGGCTGCAAACGCAAGACCAACGGGGGCTGCCCGGTGTGCAAGCAGCTCAT
CGCCCTCTGCTGCTACCACGCCAAGCACTGCCAAGAAAACAAATGCCCCGTGCCCTTCTGCCTCAACATC
AAACACAAGCTCCGCCAGCAGCAGATCCAGCACCGCCTGCAGCAGGCCCAGCTCATGCGCCGGCGGATGG
CCACCATGAACACCCGCAACGTGCCTCAGCAGAGTCTGCCTTCTCCTACCTCAGCACCGCCCGGGACCCC
CACACAGCAGCCCAGCACACCCCAGACGCCGCAGCCCCCTGCCCAGCCCCAACCCTCACCCGTGAGCATG
TCACCAGCTGGCTTCCCCAGCGTGGCCCGGACTCAGCCCCCCACCACGGTGTCCACAGGGAAGCCTACCA
GCCAGGTGCCGGCCCCCCCACCCCCGGCCCAGCCCCCTCCTGCAGCGGTGGAAGCGGCTCGGCAGATCGA
GCGTGAGGCCCAGCAGCAGCAGCACCTGTACCGGGTGAACATCAACAACAGCATGCCCCCAGGACGCACG
GGCATGGGGACCCCGGGGAGCCAGATGGCCCCCGTGAGCCTGAATGTGCCCCGACCCAACCAGGTGAGCG
GGCCCGTCATGCCCAGCATGCCTCCCGGGCAGTGGCAGCAGGCGCCCCTTCCCCAGCAGCAGCCCATGCC
AGGCTTGCCCAGGCCTGTGATATCCATGCAGGCCCAGGCGGCCGTGGCTGGGCCCCGGATGCCCAGCGTG
CAGCCACCCAGGAGCATCTCACCCAGCGCTCTGCAAGACCTGCTGCGGACCCTGAAGTCGCCCAGCTCCC
CTCAGCAGCAACAGCAGGTGCTGAACATTCTCAAATCAAACCCGCAGCTAATGGCAGCTTTCATCAAACA
GCGCACAGCCAAGTACCTAGAGAAGTTTGTGGAGGGCTTGCCGGTCATGGTGAGCAAGGGCGCCGAGCTG
TTCACCGGCATCGTGCCCATCCTGATCGAGCTGAATGGCGATGTGAATGGCCACAAGTTCAGCGTGAGCG
GCGAGGGCGAGGGCGATGCCACCTACGGCAAGCTGACCCTGAAGTTCATCTGCACCACCGGCAAGCTGCC
TGTGCCCTGGCCCACCCTGGTGACCACCCTGAGCTACGGCGTGCAGTGCTTCTCACGCTACCCCGATCAC
ATGAAGCAGCACGACTTCTTCAAGAGCGCCATGCCTGAGGGCTACATCCAGGAGCGCACCATCTTCTTCG
AGGATGACGGCAACTACAAGTCGCGCGCCGAGGTGAAGTTCGAGGGCGATACCCTGGTGAATCGCATCGA
GCTGACCGGCACCGATTTCAAGGAGGATGGCAACATCCTGGGCAATAAGATGGAGTACAACTACAACGCC
CACAATGTGTACATCATGACCGACAAGGCCAAGAATGGCATCAAGGTGAACTTCAAGATCCGCCACAACA
TCGAGGATGGCAGCGTGCAGCTGGCCGACCACTACCAGCAGAATACCCCCATCGGCGATGGCCCTGTGCT
GCTGCCCGATAACCACTACCTGTCCACCCAGAGCGCCCTGTCCAAGGACCCCAACGAGAAGCGCGATCAC
ATGATCTACTTCGGCTTCGTGACCGCCGCCGCCATCACCCACGGCATGGATGAGCTGTACAAGTGAGCGG
CCGCGACTCTAGATCATAATCAGCCATACCACATTTGTAGAGGTTTTACTTGCTTTAAAAAACCTCCCAC
ACCTCCCCCTGAACCTGAAACATAAAATGAATGCAATTGTTGTTGTTAACTTGTTTATTGCAGCTTATAA
TGGTTACAAATAAAGCAATAGCATCACAAATTTCACAAATAAAGCATTTTTTTCACTGCATTCTAGTTGT
GGTTTGTCCAAACTCATCAATGTATCTTAAGGCGTAAATTGTAAGCGTTAATATTTTGTTAAAATTCGCG
TTAAATTTTTGTTAAATCAGCTCATTTTTTAACCAATAGGCCGAAATCGGCAAAATCCCTTATAAATCAA
AAGAATAGACCGAGATAGGGT
[37 nt withheld, positions 8002-8038]
AAAGAACGTGGACTCCAACGTCAAAGG
[49 nt withheld, positions 8066-8114]
T
[91 nt withheld, positions 8116-8206]
G
[124 nt withheld, positions 8208-8331]
CAGGTGGCACTTTTCGGGGAAATGTGCGCGGAACCCCTATTTGTTTATTTTTCTAAATACATTCAAATAT
GTATCCGCTCATGAGACAATAACCCTGATAAATGCTTCAATAATATTGAAAAAGGAAGAGTCCTGAGGCG
GAAAGAACCAGCTGTGGAATGTGTGTCAGTTAGGGTGTGGAAAGTCCCCAGGCTCCCCAGCAGGCAGAAG
TATGCAAAGCATGCATCTCAATTAGTCAGCAACCAGGTGTGGAAAGTCCCCAGGCTCCCCAGCAGGCAGA
AGTATGCAAAGCATGCATCTCAATTAGTCAGCAACCATAGTCCCGCCCCTAACTCCGCCCATCCCGCCCC
TAACTCCGCCCAGTTCCGCCCATTCTCCGCCCCATGGCTGACTAATTTTTTTTATTTATGCAGAGGCCGA
GGCCGCCTCGGCCTCTGAGCTATTCCAGAAGTAGTGAGGAGGCTTTTTTGGAGGCCTAGGCTTTTGCAAA
GATCGATCAAGAGACAGGATGAGGATCGTTTCGCATGATTGAACAAGATGGATTGCACGCAGGTTCTCCG
GCCGCTTGGGTGGAGAGGCTATTCGGCTATGACTGGGCACAACAGACAATCGGCTGCTCTGATGCCGCCG
TGTTCCGGCTGTCAGCGCAGGGGCGCCCGGTTCTTTTTGTCAAGACCGACCTGTCCGGTGCCCTGAATGA
ACTGCAAGACGAGGCAGCGCGGCTATCGTGGCTGGCCACGACGGGCGTTCCTTGCGCAGCTGTGCTCGAC
GTTGTCACTGAAGCGGGAAGGGACTGGCTGCTATTGGGCGAAGTGCCGGGGCAGGATCTCCTGTCATCTC
ACCTTGCTCCTGCCGAGAAAGTATCCATCATGGCTGATGCAATGCGGCGGCTGCATACGCTTGATCCGGC
TACCTGCCCATTCGACCACCAAGCGAAACATCGCATCGAGCGAGCACGTACTCGGATGGAAGCCGGTCTT
GTCGATCAGGATGATCTGGACGAAGAGCATCAGGGGCTCGCGCCAGCCGAACTGTTCGCCAGGCTCAAGG
CGAGCATGCCCGACGGCGAGGATCTCGTCGTGACCCATGGCGATGCCTGCTTGCCGAATATCATGGTGGA
AAATGGCCGCTTTTCTGGATTCATCGACTGTGGCCGGCTGGGTGTGGCGGACCGCTATCAGGACATAGCG
TTGGCTACCCGTGATATTGCTGAAGAGCTTGGCGGCGAATGGGCTGACCGCTTCCTCGTGCTTTACGGTA
TCGCCGCTCCCGATTCGCAGCGCATCGCCTTCTATCGCCTTCTTGACGAGTTCTTCTGAGCGGGACTCTG
GGGTTCGAAATGACCGACCAAGCGACGCCCAACCTGCCATCACGAGATTTCGATTCCACCGCCGCCTTCT
ATGAAAGGTTGGGCTTCGGAATCGTTTTCCGGGACGCCGGCTGGATGATCCTCCAGCGCGGGGATCTCAT
GCTGGAGTTCTTCGCCCACCCTAGGGGGAGGCTAACTGAAACACGGAAGGAGACAATACCGGAAGGAACC
CGCGCTATGACGGCAATAAAAAGACAGAATAAAACGCACGGTGTTGGGTCGTTTGTTCATAAACGCGGGG
TTCGGTCCCAGGGCTGGCACTCTGTCGATACCCCACCGAGACCCCATTGGGGCCAATACGCCCGCGTTTC
TTCCTTTTCCCCACCCCACCCCCCAAGTTCGGGTGAAGGCCCAGGGCTCGCAGCCAACGTCGGGGCGGCA
GGCCCTGCCATAGCCTCAGGTTACTCATATATACTTTAGATTGATTTAAAACTTCATTTTTAATTTAAAA
GGATCTAGGTGAAGATCCTTTTTGATAATCTCATGACCAAAATCCCTTAACGTGAGTTTTCGTTCCACTG
AGCGTCAGACCCCGTAGAAAAGATCAAAGGATCTTCTTGAGATCCTTTTTTTCTGCGCGTAATCTGCTGC
TTGCAAACAAAAAAACCACCGCTACCAGCGGTGGTTTGTTTGCCGGATCAAGAGCTACCAACTCTTTTTC
CGAAGGTAACTGGCTTCAGCAGAGCGCAGATACCAAATACTGTTCTTCTAGTGTAGCCGTAGTTAGGCCA
CCACTTCAAGAACTCTGTAGCACCGCCTACATACCTCGCTCTGCTAATCCTGTTACCAGTGGCTGCTGCC
AGTGGCGATAAGTCGTGTCTTACCGGGTTGGACTCAAGACGATAGTTACCGGATAAGGCGCAGCGGTCGG
GCTGAACGGGGGGTTCGTGCACACAGCCCAGCTTGGAGCGAACGACCTACACCGAACTGAGATACCTACA
GCGTGAGCTATGAGAAAGCGCCACGCTTCCCGAAGGGAGAAAGGCGGACAGGTATCCGGTAAGCGGCAGG
GTCGGAACAGGAGAGCGCACGAGGGAGCTTCCAGGGGGAAACGCCTGGTATCTTTATAGTCCTGTCGGGT
TTCGCCACCTCTGACTTGAGCGTCGATTTTTGTGATGCTCGTCAGGGGGGCGGAGCCTATGGAAAAACGC
CAGCAACGCGGCCTTTTTACGGTTCCTGGCCTTTTGCTGGCCTTTTGCTCACATGTTCTTTCCTGCGTTA
TCCCCTGATTCTGTGGATAACCGTATTACCGCCATGCAT
Features (pLannotate 1.2.2; 14 found; start..end, strand, type, name):
     61..364     +  enhancer       CMV enhancer: human cytomegalovirus immediate early enhancer
    365..568     +  promoter       CMV promoter: human cytomegalovirus (CMV) immediate early promoter
    609..665     +  misc_feature   MCS: multiple cloning site
    667..6876    +  CDS            CREBBP (fragment): CBP_HUMAN - Also known as CBP. Experimental evidence at protein level: Swiss-Prot protein existence level 1. Acetylates histones, giving a specific tag for transcriptional activation (PubMed:24616510). Also acetylates non- histone proteins, like DDX21, FBL, IRF2, MAFG, NCOA3, POLR1E/PAF53 and FOXO1 (PubMed:10490106, PubMed:11154691, PubMed:12738767, PubMed:12929931, PubMed:9707565, PubMed:24207024, PubMed:28790157, PubMed:30540930). Binds specifically to phosphorylated CREB and enhances its transcriptional activity toward cAMP-responsive genes. Acts as a coactivator of ALX1. Acts as a circadia
   6907..7626    +  CDS            AcGFP1: Aequorea coerulescens GFP mammalian codon-optimized
   7642..7725    +  CDS            large T antigen (fragment): large T antigen from SV40 (simian virus 40)
   7748..7869    +  polyA_signal   SV40 poly(A) signal: SV40 polyadenylation signal
   7903..8331    -  rep_origin     f1 ori (sequence partly withheld): f1 bacteriophage origin of replication; arrow indicates direction of (+) strand synthesis
   8358..8462    +  promoter       AmpR promoter: bla
   8464..8821    +  promoter       SV40 promoter: SV40 enhancer and early promoter
   8856..9650    +  CDS            NeoR/KanR: aminoglycoside phosphotransferase from Tn5; aph(3')-II (or nptII); confers resistance to neomycin, kanamycin, and G418 (Geneticin®)
   9671..9823    +  CDS            ble (fragment): BLE_KLEPN - Experimental evidence at protein level: Swiss-Prot protein existence level 1. Binding protein with a strong affinity to the bleomycin family of antibiotics. Binds to CL990; an antimitotic-antibiotic compound. From Klebsiella pneumoniae.
   9882..9929    +  polyA_signal   HSV TK poly(A) signal: herpes simplex virus thymidine kinase polyadenylation signal (Cole and Stacy, 1985)
  10258..10846   +  rep_origin     ori: high-copy-number ColE1/pMB1/pBR322/pUC origin of replication
