[The description below was written by a language model from this plasmid's Addgene catalogue record and pLannotate feature annotations shown in this document.]
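Description:
pAcGFP-N1_CBPdIDR7dAL is a mammalian expression plasmid built on the Clontech pAcGFP-N1 backbone for transient expression of a GFP-tagged deletion mutant of human CREB binding protein (CBP, gene CREBBP). The sequenced plasmid is about 11 kb. It replicates in E. coli at high copy from a ColE1/pUC-type origin and is selected with kanamycin. The single NeoR/KanR (Tn5 aminoglycoside phosphotransferase) gene sits behind both a bacterial bla promoter and the SV40 enhancer/early promoter and ends in an HSV TK polyadenylation signal. The same marker can therefore confer G418 resistance in mammalian cells. An f1 phage origin is also present. Short annotated fragments of ble and SV40 large T antigen appear to be partial sequence matches within the backbone rather than functional genes.

The payload is driven by the human CMV immediate-early enhancer and promoter. The roughly 6.2 kb CBP coding sequence, inserted by Gibson assembly downstream of the multiple cloning site, is followed by the AcGFP1 reading frame, a mammalian codon-optimized Aequorea coerulescens GFP, giving a C-terminal fluorescent fusion. The transcript terminates at the SV40 poly(A) signal. The CBP insert carries two deletions: intrinsically disordered region 7 (residues 2109–2434) is removed, and the AL segment (residues 1558–1607) is replaced by a short glycine-serine-rich linker.

CBP is a histone and non-histone protein acetyltransferase and transcriptional coactivator. The associated study concerns how CBP's disordered regions regulate acetylation and gene expression. This construct suits comparing the behaviour of the double-deletion protein with other CBP variants in transfected cells, using the GFP tag to detect it.
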