Addgene plasmid #221914: pAcGFP-N1_CBPdIDR7dAL
Purpose: Transient expression of GFP-tagged CBPdeltaIDR7deltaAL in mammalian cells
Depositing lab: Daniel Bose. Depositing organization: University of Sheffield. Publication: CBP-IDRs regulate acetylation and gene expression. Gelder KL, Carruthers NA, Gilbert G, Harrison LJ, Evans BV, Evans TI, Ball SS, Dunning M, Craggs TD, Twelvetrees AE, Bose DA. Cell Rep. 2026 Mar 12;45(3):117109. doi: 10.1016/j.celrep.2026.117109. PubMed 41824454.
Backbone
  Vector backbone: pAcGFP-N1
  Backbone manufacturer: Clontech
  Backbone size w/o insert (bp): 4726
  Vector type: Mammalian Expression
Growth in bacteria
  Bacterial resistance: Kanamycin, 50 μg/mL
  Growth temperature: 37°C
  Growth strain: DH5alpha
  Copy number: High Copy
Gene/Insert
  Gene/Insert name: CBP (alt name: CREB binding protein)
  Species: H. sapiens (human)
  Insert size (bp): 6234
  Mutation: deletion of IDR7 (aa 2109-2434); deletion of the AL (aa 1558-1607); insertion at this site of a glycine-serine linker (GSAGSAAGSGQF)
  Entrez Gene: CREBBP (a.k.a. CBP, KAT3A, MKHK1, RSTS, RSTS1)
  Tag / fusion protein: GFP (C terminal on insert)
  Cloning method: Gibson Cloning
Terms and licenses: Academic/Nonprofit Terms; Industry Terms: Not Available to Industry
How to cite: pAcGFP-N1_CBPdIDR7dAL was a gift from Daniel Bose (Addgene plasmid # 221914 ; http://n2t.net/addgene:221914 ; RRID:Addgene_221914)
